Addgene plasmid #202124: pL0_AC-GPI1
Purpose: Level 0 plasmid containing the promoter from gene 23924 from Phaeodactylum tricornutum with AC overhangs used to build a level 1 construct.
Depositing lab: Christopher Dupont. Depositing organization: J. Craig Venter Institute (JCVI). Publication: Universal loop assembly: open, efficient and cross-kingdom DNA fabrication. Pollak B, Matute T, Nunez I, Cerda A, Lopez C, Vargas V, Kan A, Bielinski V, von Dassow P, Dupont CL, Federici F. Synth Biol (Oxf). 2020;5(1):ysaa001. doi: 10.1093/synbio/ysaa001. Epub 2020 Feb 5. PubMed 32161816.
Backbone
  Vector backbone: pL0R
  Vector type: Synthetic Biology
Growth in bacteria
  Bacterial resistance: Spectinomycin, 50 μg/mL
  Growth temperature: 37°C
  Growth strain: DH5alpha
  Copy number: High Copy
Gene/Insert
  Gene/Insert name: GPI1 promoter
  Species: Phaeodactylum tricornutum
  Insert size (bp): 505
  Mutation: None
  Cloning method: Gibson Cloning
How to cite: pL0_AC-GPI1 was a gift from Christopher Dupont (Addgene plasmid # 202124 ; http://n2t.net/addgene:202124 ; RRID:Addgene_202124)
