[The description below was written by a language model from this plasmid's Addgene catalogue record and pLannotate feature annotations shown in this document.]
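Description:
pL0_AC-GPI1 is a small (about 2.6 kb) Level 0 part plasmid from the universal Loop assembly system, a hierarchical, Type IIS restriction enzyme-based DNA fabrication scheme designed to work across kingdoms. It is built on the pL0R backbone and is maintained in E. coli only. A high-copy ColE1/pUC-type origin drives replication, and the aadA aminoglycoside adenylyltransferase gene provides spectinomycin (and streptomycin) resistance for selection. The automated annotation also picks up a short fragment matching Tn5 transposase and a remnant of the pUC18/19 multiple cloning site next to the resistance gene. Both appear to be vestigial backbone sequence, not functional elements.

The payload is a 505 bp promoter fragment, unmutated, from the marine diatom Phaeodactylum tricornutum. The record names it the GPI1 promoter and attributes it to gene 23924. It was placed in the backbone by Gibson cloning and is flanked by the "A" and "C" overhang positions of the assembly syntax. On release from the Level 0 vector, these overhangs allow it to be ligated directionally with downstream coding and terminator parts to form a Level 1 transcription unit. The feature table does not annotate the promoter or its flanking assembly sites, and it presumably lies in the unannotated region upstream of the origin. The plasmid carries no reporter, coding sequence or diatom selection marker, so it is not an expression vector in its own right. It serves as a reusable regulatory module for building expression constructs, presumably for use in Phaeodactylum, and the record gives no information on the strength or regulation of this promoter.
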