Features (pLannotate 1.2.2; 4 found; start..end, strand, type, name):
    851..1439    -  rep_origin     ori: high-copy-number ColE1/pMB1/pBR322/pUC origin of replication
   1533..2321    -  CDS            aadA: S3AD_ECOLX - Experimental evidence at protein level: Swiss-Prot protein existence level 1. Mediates bacterial resistance to the antibiotics streptomycin and spectinomycin. From Escherichia coli.
   2353..2469    -  CDS            tnpA (fragment): TN5P_ECOLX - Also known as tnp. Experimental evidence at protein level: Swiss-Prot protein existence level 1. Mediates transposition of transposon Tn5 by a 'cut and paste' mechanism. First, the monomeric transposase binds the 19 bp inverted DNA repeats flanking the transposon. Then, dimerization of the DNA- bound transposase creates a synaptic DNA complex. After nicking of the first DNA strand, excision of the transposon proceeds through a series of intermediates. The transposase then mediates the insertion of the transposon at a new site by strand transfer. The activity of the wild- type tran
   2470..2502    -  misc_feature   MCS (fragment): pUC18/19 multiple cloning site
>Addgene plasmid #202124 | pL0_AC-GPI1 | addgene full sequence | sequence record 405540 | Addgene NGS Result
CCGCGAGATCATCCGTGTTTCAAACCCGGCAGCTTAGTTGCCGTTCTTCCGAATAGCATCGGTAACATGA
GCAAAGTCTGCCGCCTTACAACGGCTCTCCCGCTGACGCCGTCCCGGACTGATGGGCTGCCTGTATCGAG
TGGTGATTTTGTGCCGAGCTCATTACTCGCATCCATTCTCAGGCTGTCTCGTCTCGTCTCAGGTCTCAGG
AGTAGTCAGGATCTGACGGACTGAGTGTTTTTTGTTTGGTTCACGAAGTCTCAATCATGAATGAGCGTGA
TTGATTTGAAACGATATGACACGTAGTATGCTCATATTAGATGGACCGAAATGATATTCGTTATGGTGAT
CCTCGAACCGTCTTTAATCTGCTTCATAGGTGGTCATATGCTGGACGATCCTTCTAAATAGGTGAACATA
TACGTTGCTTCTAAGTATTACATTATTGCTTTGACTTCTGATAATCAACGTCCAAGTCGAATTAATCGAT
TCCCTCAAAACCGATGACGGAAGCGCTCTTTCTGCCCGCCCACCCACCGGACCTAAAAACGCGATGATTT
GGAAGGCGGACGTTACGAACGTCCCACAAAATATCTTTCCGCAGCCTTGCAAGCTCTATTTACCCGACTG
ATTGAAAGATACCCACAAGGAGAATCTTGTTCAATCCTCTCCTTGCAAGTCCTTTACACTTCTCCAAGCC
TATCCTACCAATGCGAGACCACCAGGATACATAGATTACACAACTCCGAGCCCTTCCACCCACAGAATCA
GGGGATAACGCAGGAAAGAACATGTGAGCAAAAGGCCAGCAAAAGGCCAGGAACCGTAAAAAGGCCGCGT
TGCTGGCGTTTTTCCATAGGCTCCGCCCCCCTGACGAGCATCACAAAAATCGACGCTCAAGTCAGAGGTG
GCGAAACCCGACAGGACTATAAAGATACCAGGCGTTTCCCCCTGGAAGCTCCCTCGTGCGCTCTCCTGTT
CCGACCCTGCCGCTTACCGGATACCTGTCCGCCTTTCTCCCTTCGGGAAGCGTGGCGCTTTCTCATAGCT
CACGCTGTAGGTATCTCAGTTCGGTGTAGGTCGTTCGCTCCAAGCTGGGCTGTGTGCACGAACCCCCCGT
TCAGCCCGACCGCTGCGCCTTATCCGGTAACTATCGTCTTGAGTCCAACCCGGTAAGACACGACTTATCG
CCACTGGCAGCAGCCACTGGTAACAGGATTAGCAGAGCGAGGTATGTAGGCGGTGCTACAGAGTTCTTGA
AGTGGTGGCCTAACTACGGCTACACTAGAAGAACAGTATTTGGTATCTGCGCTCTGCTGAAGCCAGTTAC
CTTCGGAAAAAGAGTTGGTAGCTCTTGATCCGGCAAACAAACCACCGCTGGTAGCGGTGGTTTTTTTGTT
TGCAAGCAGCAGATTACGCGCAGAAAAAAAGGATCTCAAGAAGATCCTTTGATCTTTTCTACGGGGTCTG
ACGCTCAGTGGAACGAAAACTCACGTTAAGGGATTTTGGTCATGCATTCTAGGTGATTATTATTTGCCGA
CTACCTTGGTGATCTCGCCTTTCACGTAGTGGACAAATTCTTCCAACTGATCTGCGCGCGAGGCCAAGCG
ATCTTCTTCTTGTCCAAGATAAGCCTGTCTAGCTTCAAGTATGACGGGCTGATACTGGGCCGGCAGGCGC
TCCATTGCCCAGTCGGCAGCGACATCCTTCGGCGCGATTTTGCCGGTTACTGCGCTGTACCAAATGCGGG
ACAACGTAAGCACTACATTTCGCTCATCGCCAGCCCAGTCGGGCGGCGAGTTCCATAGCGTTAAGGTTTC
ATTTAGCGCCTCAAATAGATCCTGTTCAGGAACCGGATCAAAGAGTTCCTCCGCCGCTGGACCTACCAAG
GCAACGCTATGTTCTCTTGCTTTTGTCAGCAAGATAGCCAGATCAATGTCGATCGTGGCTGGCTCGAAGA
TACCAGCAAGAATGTCATTGCGCTGCCATTCTCCAAATTGCAGTTCGCGCTTAGCTGGATAACGCCACGG
AATGATGTCGTCGTGCACAACAATGGTGACTTCTACAGCGCGGAGAATCTCACTCTCTCCAGGGGAAGCC
GAAGTTTCCAAAAGGTCGTTGATCAAAGCTCGCCGCGTTGTTTCATCAAGCCTTACGGTCACCGTAACCA
GCAAATCAATATCACTGTGTGGCTTCAGGCCGCCATCCACTGCGGAGCCGTACAAATGTACGGCCAGCAA
CGTCGGTTCGAGATGGCGCTCGATGACGCCAACTACCTCTGATAGTTGAGTCGATACTTCGGCGATCACC
GCTTCCCTCATGCGAAACGATCCTCATCCTGTCTCTTGATCAGATATTGATCCCCTGCGCCATCAGATCC
TTGGCGGCAAGAAAGCCATCCAGTTTACTTTGCAGGGCTTCCCAACCTTACCAGAGGGCGCCCCAGCTGG
CAATTCCGGTTCGCTTGCTAAGCTTGCATGCCTGCAAGTCGACTCTAGAGGAGCGGTGATCACAGGCAGC
AACGCTCTGTCATCGTTACAATCAACATGCTACCCT
